Addgene plasmid #26054: pET21a-Core Traptavidin
Depositing lab: Mark Howarth. Depositing organization: University of Oxford. Publication: A streptavidin variant with slower biotin dissociation and increased mechanostability. Chivers CE, Crozat E, Chu C, Moy VT, Sherratt DJ, Howarth M. Nat Methods. 2010 May;7(5):391-3. doi: 10.1038/nmeth.1450. Epub 2010 Apr 11. PubMed 20383133.
Backbone
  Vector backbone: pET21a
  Backbone manufacturer: EMD Biosciences
  Backbone size w/o insert (bp): 5443
  Vector type: Bacterial Expression
Growth in bacteria
  Bacterial resistance: Ampicillin, 100 μg/mL
  Growth temperature: 37°C
  Growth strain: DH5alpha
  Copy number: High Copy
Gene/Insert
  Gene/Insert name: Core Traptavidin (alt name: streptavidin)
  Species: Streptomyces avidinii
  Insert size (bp): 387
  Mutation: Streptavidin with 2 amino acid mutations: S52G R53D. No His tag.
  GenBank ID: HM807363
  Cloning method: Restriction Enzyme; 5′ cloning site NdeI (not destroyed); 3′ cloning site HindIII (not destroyed)
  Sequencing primers: 5′ T7F; 3′ T7R
Terms and licenses: Academic/Nonprofit Terms; Industry Terms: Not Available to Industry
Depositor comments: Traptavidin has a lower off-rate and lower on-rate for biotin conjugates, as well as higher mechanical strength and higher thermal stability. It is a tetramer, refolded from inclusion bodies. This plasmid encodes 'core' traptavidin, which does not contain a His tag.
How to cite: pET21a-Core Traptavidin was a gift from Mark Howarth (Addgene plasmid # 26054 ; http://n2t.net/addgene:26054 ; RRID:Addgene_26054)
