[The description below was written by a language model from this plasmid's Addgene catalogue record and the feature table of its GenBank file.]
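Description:
pET21a-Core Traptavidin is a bacterial expression plasmid built on the pET21a backbone, carrying a 387 bp insert that encodes core traptavidin, a variant of Streptomyces avidinii streptavidin with two amino acid substitutions, S52G and R53D. The insert was cloned between the NdeI and HindIII sites, both of which are retained. The plasmid is selected with ampicillin and is recorded as high copy. pET21a vectors normally drive the insert from a T7 promoter, which requires a host supplying T7 RNA polymerase. The promoter itself is not annotated in the available record, although the T7 forward and reverse sequencing primers listed are consistent with that arrangement.

The held sequence record covers only 904 bp of the plasmid, so it documents just the region downstream of the cloning site. It shows a 6xHis coding segment, the T7 terminator and a primer site within the f1 origin. The 6xHis annotation appears to be the vector's own C-terminal tag sequence. The catalogue entry states explicitly that the encoded protein has no His tag, so the insert's reading frame presumably ends before this segment, though the partial record does not annotate the traptavidin coding sequence to confirm this.

According to the depositor, traptavidin has lower off- and on-rates for biotin conjugates than streptavidin, along with greater mechanical strength and thermal stability. It forms a tetramer and is recovered by refolding from inclusion bodies. The construct is therefore suited to producing untagged traptavidin for applications that need unusually stable biotin binding.
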