LOCUS       Exported 904 bp ds-DNA linear SYN 28-MAY-2021
DEFINITION  synthetic linear DNA
ACCESSION   .
VERSION     .
KEYWORDS    pET21a-Core Traptavidin
SOURCE      synthetic DNA construct
  ORGANISM  synthetic DNA construct
REFERENCE   1 (bases 1 to 904)
  AUTHORS   Chivers CE, Crozat E, Chu C, Moy VT, Sherratt DJ, Howarth M
  TITLE     A streptavidin variant with slower biotin dissociation and increased
            mechanostability.
  JOURNAL   Nat Methods. 2010 Apr 11. ():.
  PUBMED    20383133
REFERENCE   2 (bases 1 to 904)
  AUTHORS   .
  TITLE     Direct Submission
  JOURNAL   Exported May 28, 2021 from SnapGene Server 1.1.58
            http://www.snapgene.com
FEATURES             Location/Qualifiers
     source          1..904
                     /organism="synthetic DNA construct"
                     /mol_type="other DNA"
     CDS             461..478
                     /codon_start=1
                     /product="6xHis affinity tag"
                     /label=6xHis
                     /translation="HHHHHH"
     primer_bind     complement(531..549)
                     /label=T7 Term
                     /note="T7 terminator, reverse primer"
     terminator      545..592
                     /label=T7 terminator
                     /note="transcription terminator for bacteriophage T7 RNA
                     polymerase"
     primer_bind     complement(716..735)
                     /label=F1ori-R
                     /note="F1 origin, reverse primer"
ORIGIN
        1 tgggaattcc ctctgaatat tttgtttact ttaagaagga gatatacata tggctgaagc
       61 tggtatcacc ggcacctggt acaaccagct gggatccacc ttcatcgtta ccgctggtgc
      121 tgacggtgct ctgaccggta cctacgaatc cgctgttggt aacgctgaag gcgattacgt
      181 tctgaccggt cgttacgact ccgctccggc taccgacggt tccggaaccg ctctgggttg
      241 gaccgttgct tggaaaaaca actaccgtaa cgctcactcc gctaccacct ggtctggcca
      301 gtacgttggt ggtgctgaag ctcgtatcaa cacccagtgg ttgttgacct ccggcaccac
      361 cgaagctaac gcgtggaaat ccaccctggt tggtcacgac accttcacca aagttaaacc
      421 gtccgctgct tcctaataaa agcttgcggc cgcactcgag caccaccacc accaccactg
      481 agatccggct gctaacaaag cccgaaagga agctgagttg gctgctgcca ccgctgagca
      541 ataactagca taaccccttg gggcctctaa acgggtcttg aggggttttt tgctgaaagg
      601 aggaactata tccggattgg cgaatgggnn nnnnnnnnnn nnnnnnnnnn nnnnnnnnnn
      661 nnnnnnnnnn nnnnnnnnnn nnnnnnnnnn nnnnnnnnnn nnnnnnnnnn nnnnnnnnnn
      721 nnnnnnnnnn nnnnnnnnnn nnnnnnnnnn nncnnnnnnn nnnnnnnnnn nnnnnnnnnn
      781 nnnnnnnnnn nnnnnnnnnn nnnnnnnnnn nnnnnnnnnn nnnnnnnnnn nnnnnnnnnn
      841 nnnnannnnn nnnnnnnnnn nnnnnnnnnn nnnnnnnnnn nnnnnnnnnn nnnncctttg
      901 agtg
//
