>Addgene plasmid #26054 | pET21a-Core Traptavidin | depositor partial sequence | sequence record 12226 | Author sequence
ATGGCTGAAGCTGGTATCACCGGCACCTGGTACAACCAGCTGGGATCCACCTTCATCGTTACCGCTGGTG
CTGACGGTGCTCTGACCGGTACCTACGAATCCGCTGTTGGTAACGCTGAAGGCGATTACGTTCTGACCGG
TCGTTACGACTCCGCTCCGGCTACCGACGGTTCCGGAACCGCTCTGGGTTGGACCGTTGCTTGGAAAAAC
AACTACCGTAACGCTCACTCCGCTACCACCTGGTCTGGCCAGTACGTTGGTGGTGCTGAAGCTCGTATCA
ACACCCAGTGGTTGTTGACCTCCGGCACCACCGAAGCTAACGCGTGGAAATCCACCCTGGTTGGTCACGA
CACCTTCACCAAAGTTAAACCGTCCGCTGCTTCCTAA
